>Addgene plasmid #71305 | pBABEpuro-HA-p62 | addgene full sequence | sequence record 244290 | Addgene NGS Result
CTGAATATGGGCCAAACAGGATATCTGTGGTAAGCAGTTCCTGCCCCGGCTCAGGGCCAAGAACAGATGG
AACAGCTGAATATGGGCCAAACAGGATATCTGTGGTAAGCAGTTCCTGCCCCGGCTCAGGGCCAAGAACA
GATGGTCCCCAGATGCGGTCCAGCCCTCAGCAGTTTCTAGAGAACCATCAGATGTTTCCAGGGTGCCCCA
AGGACCTGAAATGACCCTGTGCCTTATTTGAACTAACCAATCAGTTCGCTTCTCGCTTCTGTTCGCGCGC
TTCTGCTCCCCGAGCTCAATAAAAGAGCCCACAACCCCTCACTCGGGGCGCCAGTCCTCCGATTGACTGA
GTCGCCCGGGTACCCGTGTATCCAATAAACCCTCTTGCAGTTGCATCCGACTTGTGGTCTCGCTGTTCCT
TGGGAGGGTCTCCTCTGAGTGATTGACTACCCGTCAGCGGGGGTCTTTCATTTGGGGGCTCGTCCGGGAT
CGGGAGACCCCTGCCCAGGGACCACCGACCCACCACCGGGAGGCAAGCTGGCCAGCAACTTATCTGTGTC
TGTCCGATTGTCTAGTGTCTATGACTGATTTTATGCGCCTGCGTCGGTACTAGTTAGCTAACTAGCTCTG
TATCTGGCGGACCCGTGGTGGAACTGACGAGTTCTGAACACCCGGCCGCAACCCTGGGAGACGTCCCAGG
GACTTTGGGGGCCGTTTTTGTGGCCCGACCTGAGGAAGGGAGTCGATGTGGAATCCGACCCCGTCAGGAT
ATGTGGTTCTGGTAGGAGACGAGAACCTAAAACAGTTCCCGCCTCCGTCTGAATTTTTGCTTTCGGTTTG
GAACCGAAGCCGCGCGTCTTGTCTGCTGCAGCGCTGCAGCATCGTTCTGTGTTGTCTCTGTCTGACTGTG
TTTCTGTATTTGTCTGAAAATTAGGGCCAGACTGTTACCACTCCCTTAAGTTTGACCTTAGGTCACTGGA
AAGATGTCGAGCGGATCGCTCACAACCAGTCGGTAGATGTCAAGAAGAGACGTTGGGTTACCTTCTGCTC
TGCAGAATGGCCAACCTTTAACGTCGGATGGCCGCGAGACGGCACCTTTAACCGAGACCTCATCACCCAG
GTTAAGATCAAGGTCTTTTCACCTGGCCCGCATGGACACCCAGACCAGGTCCCCTACATCGTGACCTGGG
AAGCCTTGGCTTTTGACCCCCCTCCCTGGGTCAAGCCCTTTGTACACCCTAAGCCTCCGCCTCCTCTTCC
TCCATCCGCCCCGTCTCTCCCCCTTGAACCTCCTCGTTCGACCCCGCCTCGATCCTCCCTTTATCCAGCC
CTCACTCCTTCTCTAGGCGCCGGCCGGATCCCAGTGTGGTGGTACGTAGTCGCCATGTACCCCTACGACG
TGCCCGACTACGCCGGAGGACTCGAGGCGTCGCTCACCGTGAAGGCCTACCTTCTGGGCAAGGAGGACGC
GGCGCGCGAGATTCGCCGCTTCAGCTTCTGCTGCAGCCCCGAGCCTGAGGCGGAAGCCGAGGCTGCGGCG
GGTCCGGGACCCTGCGAGCGGCTGCTGAGCCGGGTGGCCGCCCTGTTCCCCGCGCTGCGGCCTGGCGGCT
TCCAGGCGCACTACCGCGATGAGGACGGGGACTTGGTTGCCTTTTCCAGTGACGAGGAATTGACAATGGC
CATGTCCTACGTGAAGGATGACATCTTCCGAATCTACATTAAAGAGAAAAAAGAGTGCCGGCGGGACCAC
CGCCCACCGTGTGCTCAGGAGGCGCCCCGCAACATGGTGCACCCCAATGTGATCTGCGATGGCTGCAATG
GGCCTGTGGTAGGAACCCGCTACAAGTGCAGCGTCTGCCCAGACTACGACTTGTGTAGCGTCTGCGAGGG
AAAGGGCTTGCACCGGGGGCACACCAAGCTCGCATTCCCCAGCCCCTTCGGGCACCTGTCTGAGGGCTTC
TCGCACAGCCGCTGGCTCCGGAAGGTGAAACACGGACACTTCGGGTGGCCAGGATGGGAAATGGGTCCAC
CAGGAAACTGGAGCCCACGTCCTCCTCGTGCAGGGGAGGCCCGCCCTGGCCCCACGGCAGAATCAGCTTC
TGGTCCATCGGAGGATCCGAGTGTGAATTTCCTAAAGAACGTTGGGGAGAGTGTGGCAGCTGCCCTTAGC
CCTCTGGGCATTGAAGTTGATATCGATGTGGAGCACGGAGGGAAAAGAAGCCGCCTGACCCCCGTCTCTC
CAGAGAGTTCCAGCACAGAGGAGAAGAGCAGCTCACAGCCAAGCAGCTGCTGCTCTGATCCCAGCAAGCC
GGGTGGGAATGTTGAGGGCGCCACGCAGTCTCTGGCGGAGCAGATGAGAAAGATCGCCTTGGAGTCCGAG
GGGCGCCCTGAGGAACAGATGGAGTCGGATAACTGTTCAGGAGGAGATGATGACTGGACCCATCTGTCTT
CAAAAGAAGTGGACCCGTCTACAGGTGAACTCCAGTCCCTACAGATGCCAGAATCCGAAGGGCCAAGCTC
TCTGGACCCCTCCCAGGAGGGACCCGCAGGGCTGAAGGAAGCCGCCTTGTACCCACATCTCCCGCCAGAG
GCTGACCCGCGGCTGATTGAGTCCCTCTCCCAGATGCTGTCCATGGGCTTCTCTGATGAAGGCGGCTGGC
TCACCAGGCTCCTGCAGACCAAGAACTATGACATCGGAGCGGCTCTGGACACCATCCAGTATTCAAAGCA
TCCCCCGCCGTTGTGAGAATTCGCCAGCACAGTGGTCGACCCTGTGGAATGTGTGTCAGTTAGGGTGTGG
AAAGTCCCCAGGCTCCCCAGCAGGCAGAAGTATGCAAAGCATGCATCTCAATTAGTCAGCAACCAGGTGT
GGAAAGTCCCCAGGCTCCCCAGCAGGCAGAAGTATGCAAAGCATGCATCTCAATTAGTCAGCAACCATAG
TCCCGCCCCTAACTCCGCCCATCCCGCCCCTAACTCCGCCCAGTTCCGCCCATTCTCCGCCCCATGGCTG
ACTAATTTTTTTTATTTATGCAGAGGCCGAGGCCGCCTCGGCCTCTGAGCTATTCCAGAAGTAGTGAGGA
GGCTTTTTTGGAGGCCTAGGCTTTTGCAAAAAGCTTACCATGACCGAGTACAAGCCCACGGTGCGCCTCG
CCACCCGCGACGACGTCCCCAGGGCCGTACGCACCCTCGCCGCCGCGTTCGCCGACTACCCCGCCACGCG
CCACACCGTCGATCCGGACCGCCACATCGAGCGGGTCACCGAGCTGCAAGAACTCTTCCTCACGCGCGTC
GGGCTCGACATCGGCAAGGTGTGGGTCGCGGACGACGGCGCCGCGGTGGCGGTCTGGACCACGCCGGAGA
GCGTCGAAGCGGGGGCGGTGTTCGCCGAGATCGGCCCGCGCATGGCCGAGTTGAGCGGTTCCCGGCTGGC
CGCGCAGCAACAGATGGAAGGCCTCCTGGCGCCGCACCGGCCCAAGGAGCCCGCGTGGTTCCTGGCCACC
GTCGGCGTCTCGCCCGACCACCAGGGCAAGGGTCTGGGCAGCGCCGTCGTGCTCCCCGGAGTGGAGGCGG
CCGAGCGCGCCGGGGTGCCCGCCTTCCTGGAGACCTCCGCGCCCCGCAACCTCCCCTTCTACGAGCGGCT
CGGCTTCACCGTCACCGCCGACGTCGAGGTGCCCGAAGGACCGCGCACCTGGTGCATGACCCGCAAGCCC
GGTGCCTGACGCCCGCCCCACGACCCGCAGCGCCCGACCGAAAGGAGCGCACGACCCCATGCATCGATAA
AATAAAAGATTTTATTTAGTCTCCAGAAAAAGGGGGGAATGAAAGACCCCACCTGTAGGTTTGGCAAGCT
AGCTTAAGTAACGCCATTTTGCAAGGCATGGAAAAATACATAACTGAGAATAGAGAAGTTCAGATCAAGG
TCAGGAACAGATGGAACAGCTGAATATGGGCCAAACAGGATATCTGTGGTAAGCAGTTCCTGCCCCGGCT
CAGGGCCAAGAACAGATGGAACAGCTGAATATGGGCCAAACAGGATATCTGTGGTAAGCAGTTCCTGCCC
CGGCTCAGGGCCAAGAACAGATGGTCCCCAGATGCGGTCCAGCCCTCAGCAGTTTCTAGAGAACCATCAG
ATGTTTCCAGGGTGCCCCAAGGACCTGAAATGACCCTGTGCCTTATTTGAACTAACCAATCAGTTCGCTT
CTCGCTTCTGTTCGCGCGCTTCTGCTCCCCGAGCTCAATAAAAGAGCCCACAACCCCTCACTCGGGGCGC
CAGTCCTCCGATTGACTGAGTCGCCCGGGTACCCGTGTATCCAATAAACCCTCTTGCAGTTGCATCCGAC
TTGTGGTCTCGCTGTTCCTTGGGAGGGTCTCCTCTGAGTGATTGACTACCCGTCAGCGGGGGTCTTTCAC
ATGCAGCATGTATCAAAATTAATTTGGTTTTTTTTCTTAAGTATTTACATTAAATGGCCATAGTTGCATT
AATGAATCGGCCAACGCGCGGGGAGAGGCGGTTTGCGTATTGGGCGCTCTTCCGCTTCCTCGCTCACTGA
CTCGCTGCGCTCGGTCGTTCGGCTGCGGCGAGCGGTATCAGCTCACTCAAAGGCGGTAATACGGTTATCC
ACAGAATCAGGGGATAACGCAGGAAAGAACATGTGAGCAAAAGGCCAGCAAAAGGCCAGGAACCGTAAAA
AGGCCGCGTTGCTGGCGTTTTTCCATAGGCTCCGCCCCCCTGACGAGCATCACAAAAATCGACGCTCAAG
TCAGAGGTGGCGAAACCCGACAGGACTATAAAGATACCAGGCGTTTCCCCCTGGAAGCTCCCTCGTGCGC
TCTCCTGTTCCGACCCTGCCGCTTACCGGATACCTGTCCGCCTTTCTCCCTTCGGGAAGCGTGGCGCTTT
CTCATAGCTCACGCTGTAGGTATCTCAGTTCGGTGTAGGTCGTTCGCTCCAAGCTGGGCTGTGTGCACGA
ACCCCCCGTTCAGCCCGACCGCTGCGCCTTATCCGGTAACTATCGTCTTGAGTCCAACCCGGTAAGACAC
GACTTATCGCCACTGGCAGCAGCCACTGGTAACAGGATTAGCAGAGCGAGGTATGTAGGCGGTGCTACAG
AGTTCTTGAAGTGGTGGCCTAACTACGGCTACACTAGAAGAACAGTATTTGGTATCTGCGCTCTGCTGAA
GCCAGTTACCTTCGGAAAAAGAGTTGGTAGCTCTTGATCCGGCAAACAAACCACCGCTGGTAGCGGTGGT
TTTTTTGTTTGCAAGCAGCAGATTACGCGCAGAAAAAAAGGATCTCAAGAAGATCCTTTGATCTTTTCTA
CGGGGTCTGACGCTCAGTGGAACGAAAACTCACGTTAAGGGATTTTGGTCATGAGATTATCAAAAAGGAT
CTTCACCTAGATCCTTTTGCGGCCGCAAATCAATCTAAAGTATATATGAGTAAACTTGGTCTGACAGTTA
CCAATGCTTAATCAGTGAGGCACCTATCTCAGCGATCTGTCTATTTCGTTCATCCATAGTTGCCTGACTC
CCCGTCGTGTAGATAACTACGATACGGGAGGGCTTACCATCTGGCCCCAGTGCTGCAATGATACCGCGAG
ACCCACGCTCACCGGCTCCAGATTTATCAGCAATAAACCAGCCAGCCGGAAGGGCCGAGCGCAGAAGTGG
TCCTGCAACTTTATCCGCCTCCATCCAGTCTATTAATTGTTGCCGGGAAGCTAGAGTAAGTAGTTCGCCA
GTTAATAGTTTGCGCAACGTTGTTGCCATTGCTACAGGCATCGTGGTGTCACGCTCGTCGTTTGGTATGG
CTTCATTCAGCTCCGGTTCCCAACGATCAAGGCGAGTTACATGATCCCCCATGTTGTGCAAAAAAGCGGT
TAGCTCCTTCGGTCCTCCGATCGTTGTCAGAAGTAAGTTGGCCGCAGTGTTATCACTCATGGTTATGGCA
GCACTGCATAATTCTCTTACTGTCATGCCATCCGTAAGATGCTTTTCTGTGACTGGTGAGTACTCAACCA
AGTCATTCTGAGAATAGTGTATGCGGCGACCGAGTTGCTCTTGCCCGGCGTCAATACGGGATAATACCGC
GCCACATAGCAGAACTTTAAAAGTGCTCATCATTGGAAAACGTTCTTCGGGGCGAAAACTCTCAAGGATC
TTACCGCTGTTGAGATCCAGTTCGATGTAACCCACTCGTGCACCCAACTGATCTTCAGCATCTTTTACTT
TCACCAGCGTTTCTGGGTGAGCAAAAACAGGAAGGCAAAATGCCGCAAAAAAGGGAATAAGGGCGACACG
GAAATGTTGAATACTCATACTCTTCCTTTTTCAATATTATTGAAGCATTTATCAGGGTTATTGTCTCATG
AGCGGATACATATTTGAATGTATTTAGAAAAATAAACAAATAGGGGTTCCGCGCACATTTCCCCGAAAAG
TGCCACCTGCAGC
Features (pLannotate 1.2.2; 12 found; start..end, strand, type, name):
      1..470     +  LTR            LTR: long terminal repeat from Moloney murine leukemia virus
    594..868     +  misc_feature   MESV Ψ (fragment): packaging signal of murine embryonic stem cell virus
    935..1351    +  CDS            gag (truncated): truncated Moloney murine leukemia virus (MMLV) gag gene lacking the start codon
   1427..2743    +  CDS            SQSTM1: SQSTM_HUMAN - Also known as ORCA, OSIL. Experimental evidence at protein level: Swiss-Prot protein existence level 1. Autophagy receptor required for selective macroautophagy (aggrephagy). Functions as a bridge between polyubiquitinated cargo and autophagosomes. Interacts directly with both the cargo to become degraded and an autophagy modifier of the MAP1 LC3 family (PubMed:16286508, PubMed:20168092, PubMed:24128730, PubMed:28404643, PubMed:22622177). Along with WDFY3, involved in the formation and autophagic degradation of cytoplasmic ubiquitin-containing inclusions (p62 bodies, ALIS/aggreso
   2781..3110    +  promoter       SV40 promoter: SV40 enhancer and early promoter
   3120..3719    +  CDS            PuroR: puromycin N-acetyltransferase; pac from Streptomyces alboniger; confers resistance to puromycin
   3818..3939    +  LTR            3' LTR (ΔU3) (fragment): self-inactivating 3' long terminal repeat (LTR) from Moloney murine leukemia virus
   3940..4409    +  LTR            LTR: long terminal repeat from Moloney murine leukemia virus
   4475..4527    -  CDS            lacI (fragment): lac repressor; lacI; The lac repressor binds to the lac operator to inhibit transcription in E. coli. This inhibition can be relieved by adding lactose or isopropyl-β-D-thiogalactopyranoside (IPTG).
   4710..5298    -  rep_origin     ori: high-copy-number ColE1/pMB1/pBR322/pUC origin of replication
   5458..6318    -  CDS            AmpR: β-lactamase; bla; confers resistance to ampicillin, carbenicillin, and related antibiotics
   6319..6423    -  promoter       AmpR promoter: bla
