[The description below was written by a language model from this plasmid's Addgene catalogue record and pLannotate feature annotations shown in this document.]
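Description:
pBABEpuro-HA-p62 is a Moloney murine leukemia virus-based retroviral expression vector built on the pBABE-puro backbone, carrying human Sequestosome-1 (SQSTM1, also called p62) with an N-terminal HA epitope tag. The full sequenced plasmid is about 6.5 kb. In bacteria it is maintained through a high-copy ColE1/pUC-type origin and selected with ampicillin via the β-lactamase gene and its native promoter.

The retroviral portion is flanked by MMLV long terminal repeats. Downstream of the 5′ LTR lie a packaging signal (Ψ) and a truncated gag segment lacking its start codon, which together promote efficient encapsidation of the genomic transcript when the plasmid is introduced into a packaging cell line supplying the viral proteins in trans. No separate internal promoter is annotated upstream of the insert, consistent with the usual pBABE design in which the 5′ LTR drives transcription of the cloned gene. The SQSTM1 coding sequence follows, and after it an SV40 enhancer/early promoter drives puromycin N-acetyltransferase, allowing selection of stably transduced mammalian cells with puromycin. The HA tag is listed in the catalogue entry but was not picked up as a separate feature in the annotation. A short fragment annotated as a ΔU3 LTR sits immediately before the full 3′ LTR and is probably an annotation overlap rather than evidence of a self-inactivating design.

p62 is a selective autophagy receptor that links polyubiquitinated cargo to LC3-family proteins on autophagosomes. The construct is intended for stable retroviral expression of HA-tagged p62 and was deposited with a study of autophagy in three-dimensional culture. The depositor notes a T375A substitution relative to the reference protein, reported not to affect function.
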