Addgene plasmid #71305: pBABEpuro-HA-p62
Purpose: Retroviral expression of p62
Depositing lab: Jayanta Debnath. Depositing organization: University of California, San Francisco (UCSF). Publication: Autophagy restricts proliferation driven by oncogenic phosphatidylinositol 3-kinase in three-dimensional culture. Chen N, Eritja N, Lock R, Debnath J. Oncogene. 2013 May 16;32(20):2543-54. doi: 10.1038/onc.2012.277. Epub 2012 Jul 9. PubMed 22777351.
Backbone
  Vector backbone: pBABE-puro
  Backbone manufacturer: Addgene plasmid # 1764
  Backbone size w/o insert (bp): 5169
  Vector type: Mammalian Expression, Retroviral
  Selectable markers: Puromycin
Growth in bacteria
  Bacterial resistance: Ampicillin, 100 μg/mL
  Growth temperature: 37°C
  Growth strain: NEB Stable
  Copy number: High Copy
Gene/Insert
  Gene/Insert name: Sequestosome-1 (alt names: p62; SQSTM1)
  Species: H. sapiens (human)
  Entrez Gene: SQSTM1 (a.k.a. A170, DMRV, EBIAP, FTDALS3, NADGP, OSIL, PDB3, ZIP3, p60, p62, p62B)
  Tag / fusion protein: HA (N terminal on insert)
  Cloning method: Unknown
  Sequencing primers: 5′ pBABE 5'; 3′ pBABE 3'
Resource information
  A portion of this plasmid was derived from a plasmid made by: Human p62 cDNA was a kind gift from Dr. T. Johansen.
Terms and licenses: Academic/Nonprofit Terms; Industry Terms: Not Available to Industry
Depositor comments: This plasmid contains a T375A mutation within the Sequestosome-1 translation compared to NP_003891.1. The depositor states that this mutation does not affect plasmid function.
How to cite: pBABEpuro-HA-p62 was a gift from Jayanta Debnath (Addgene plasmid # 71305)
