>Addgene plasmid #71305 | pBABEpuro-HA-p62 | addgene partial sequence | sequence record 146879 | pBABE3 5'-ACCCTAACTGACACACATTCC-3'
GGGATGCTTTGAATACTGGATGGTGTCCAGAGCCGCTCCGATGTCATAGTTCTTGGTCTGCAGGAGCCTG
GTGAGCCAGCCGCCTTCATCAGAGAAGCCCATGGACAGCATCTGGGAGAGGGACTCAATCAGCCGCGGGT
CAGCCTCTGGCGGGAGATGTGGGTACAAGGCGGCTTCCTTCAGCCCTGCGGGTCCCTCCTGGGAGGGGTC
CAGAGAGCTTGGCCCTTCGGATTCTGGCATCTGTAGGGACTGGAGTTCACCTGTAGACGGGTCCACTTCT
TTTGAAGACAGATGGGTCCAGTCATCATCTCCTCCTGAACAGTTATCCGACTCCATCTGTTCCTCAGGGC
GCCCCTCGGACTCCAAGGCGATCTTTCTCATCTGCTCCGCCAGAGACTGCGTGGCGCCCTCAACATTCCC
ACCCGGCTTGCTGGGATCAGAGCAGCAGCTGCTTGGCTGTGAGCTGCTCTTCTCCTCTGTGCTGGAACTC
TCTGGAGAGACGGGGGTCAGGCGGCTTCTTTTCCCTCCGTGCTCCACATCGATATCAACTTCAATGCCCA
GAGGGCTAAGGGCAGCTGCCACACTCTCCCCAACGTTCTTTAGGAAATTCACACTCGGATCCTCCGATGG
ACCAGAAGCTGATTCTGCCGTGGGGCCAGGGCGGGCCTCCCCTGCACGAGGAGGACGTGGGCTCCAGTTT
CCTGGTGGACCCATTTCCCATCCTGGCCACCCGAAGTGTCCGTGTTTCACCTTCCG
