>Addgene plasmid #71305 | pBABEpuro-HA-p62 | addgene partial sequence | sequence record 148307 | pBABE5 5'-CTTTATCCAGCCCTCAC-3'
TGTGGTGGTACGTAGTCGCCATGTACCCCTACGACGTGCCCGACTACGCCGGAGGACTCGAGGCGTCGCT
CACCGTGAAGGCCTACCTTCTGGGCAAGGAGGACGCGGCGCGCGAGATTCGCCGCTTCAGCTTCTGCTGC
AGCCCCGAGCCTGAGGCGGAAGCCGAGGCTGCGGCGGGTCCGGGACCCTGCGAGCGGCTGCTGAGCCGGG
TGGCCGCCCTGTTCCCCGCGCTGCGGCCTGGCGGCTTCCAGGCGCACTACCGCGATGAGGACGGGGACTT
GGTTGCCTTTTCCAGTGACGAGGAATTGACAATGGCCATGTCCTACGTGAAGGATGACATCTTCCGAATC
TACATTAAAGAGAAAAAAGAGTGCCGGCGGGACCACCGCCCACCGTGTGCTCAGGAGGCGCCCCGCAACA
TGGTGCACCCCAATGTGATCTGCGATGGCTGCAATGGGCCTGTGGTAGGAACCCGCTACAAGTGCAGCGT
CTGCCCAGACTACGACTTGTGTAGCGTCTGCGAGGGAAAGGGCTTGCACCGGGGGCACACCAAGCTCGCA
TTCCCCAGCCCCTTCGGGCACCTGTCTGAGGGCTTCTCGCACAGCCGCTGGCTCCGGAAGGTGAAACACG
GACACTTCGGGTGGCCAGGATGGGAAATGGGTCCACCAGGAAACTGGAGCCCACGTCCTCCTCGTGCAGG
GGAGGCCCGCCCTGGCCCCACGGCAGAATCAGCTTCTGGTCCATCGGAGGATCCGAGTGTGAATTTCCTA
AAGAACGTTGGGGAGAGTGTGGCAGCTGCCCTTAGCCCTCTGGGCATTGAAGTTGATATCGATGTGGAGC
ACGGAGG
